Addgene plasmid #174609: pMP71-tCD19-mGFP
Purpose: expresses palmitoylated GFP and extracellular and transmembrane domains of murine CD19
Depositing lab: Stanley Riddell. Depositing organization: Fred Hutchinson Cancer Center. Publication: A therapeutic cancer vaccine delivers antigens and adjuvants to lymphoid tissues using genetically modified T cells. Veatch JR, Singhi N, Srivastava S, Szeto JL, Jesernig B, Stull SM, Fitzgibbon M, Sarvothama M, Yechan-Gunja S, James SE, Riddell SR. J Clin Invest. 2021 Aug 16;131(16):e144195. doi: 10.1172/JCI144195. PubMed 34396986.
Backbone
  Vector backbone: mp71
  Vector type: Mammalian Expression
Growth in bacteria
  Bacterial resistance: Ampicillin, 100 μg/mL
  Growth temperature: 37°C
  Growth strain: DH5alpha
  Copy number: Unknown
Gene/Insert
  Gene/Insert name: CD19 extracellular and transmembrane domain
  Species: M. musculus (mouse)
  Entrez Gene: Cd19
  Tag / fusion protein: palmitoylated EGFP (C terminal on insert)
Terms and licenses: Academic/Nonprofit Terms; Industry Terms: Not Available to Industry
How to cite: pMP71-tCD19-mGFP was a gift from Stanley Riddell (Addgene plasmid # 174609 ; http://n2t.net/addgene:174609 ; RRID:Addgene_174609)
