[The description below was written by a language model from this plasmid's Addgene catalogue record and pLannotate feature annotations shown in this document.]
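Description:
pMP71-tCD19-mGFP is a gammaretroviral transfer vector built on the mp71 backbone; the catalogue lists it simply as a mammalian expression plasmid, but the feature table shows the retroviral architecture. The 7,132-nt plasmid is propagated in E. coli through a high-copy ColE1/pUC-type origin and selected with ampicillin via the β-lactamase gene and its own promoter. Short remnants of lacI, lacZα, rop, the bom region and the lac promoter/operator are also annotated, and appear to be cloning-vector leftovers rather than functional parts.

The payload sits between two murine leukemia virus-type long terminal repeats. Downstream of the 5' LTR (annotated across the sequence origin) lie the gammaretrovirus core encapsidation signal, a gag-region leader fragment and a short pol fragment carrying a splice acceptor. These elements allow the transcript to be packaged into virions and spliced for efficient expression. No separate internal promoter is annotated, so transcription is presumably driven by the 5' LTR.

The coding region is a fragment of mouse Cd19, recorded as the extracellular and transmembrane domains only and therefore lacking the cytoplasmic signalling tail. EGFP follows directly after it, and the record describes this as a C-terminal palmitoylated EGFP. The two abut in the annotation, but the table does not mark any linker, cleavage sequence or palmitoylation motif. A woodchuck hepatitis virus posttranscriptional regulatory element, whose flanks are annotated as viral S and X fragments, follows to enhance transcript stability and expression. A β-globin poly(A) fragment is annotated just ahead of the 3' LTR.

The construct expresses a truncated surface CD19 marker together with membrane-associated GFP. The associated work concerns genetically modified T cells used as a cancer vaccine vehicle, but the record does not state this plasmid's specific role in it.
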