Features (pLannotate 1.2.2; 22 found; start..end, strand, type, name):
    306..407     +  ncRNA          Gammaretro CES: Accession: RF00374 - Gammaretrovirus core encapsidation signal
    447..650     +  CDS            GGAG_MLVAV (fragment): Experimental evidence at protein level: Swiss-Prot protein existence level 1. Plays a role in viral particle release. Presumably acts by facilitating the fission of the virion bud at the cell surface (PubMed:17267509, PubMed:22828015). May prevent the antiviral activity of murine APOBEC3 (PubMed:25505062, PubMed:23671100, PubMed:20702647). From AKV murine leukemia virus (AKR (endogenous) murine leukemia virus).
    676..701     +  misc_feature   pol region (fragment): Moloney murine leukemia virus (MMLV) pol region containing the splice acceptor site
    709..1668    +  CDS            Cd19 (fragment): CD19_MOUSE - Experimental evidence at protein level: Swiss-Prot protein existence level 1. Functions as coreceptor for the B-cell antigen receptor complex (BCR) on B-lymphocytes. Decreases the threshold for activation of downstream signaling pathways and for triggering B-cell responses to antigens (By similarity). Activates signaling pathways that lead to the activation of phosphatidylinositol 3-kinase and the mobilization of intracellular Ca(2+) stores (PubMed:9382888, PubMed:12387743, PubMed:20101619). Is not required for early steps during B cell differentiation in the blood marrow (PubMed:
   1669..2388    +  CDS            EGFP: the original enhanced GFP (Yang et al., 1996) mammalian codon-optimized
   2396..2455    +  CDS            S (fragment): HBSAG_WHV6 - Experimental evidence at transcript level: Swiss-Prot protein existence level 2. The middle envelope protein plays an important role in the budding of the virion. It is involved in the induction of budding in a nucleocapsid independent way. In this process the majority of envelope proteins bud to form subviral lipoprotein particles of 22 nm of diameter that do not contain a nucleocapsid (By similarity). From Woodchuck hepatitis B virus (isolate w64/pWS23) (WHV).
   2587..2990    +  misc_feature   WPRE: woodchuck hepatitis virus posttranscriptional regulatory element
   2997..3293    +  CDS            X (fragment): X_WHV1 - Experimental evidence at protein level: Swiss-Prot protein existence level 1. Multifunctional protein that plays a role in silencing host antiviral defenses and promoting viral transcription. Does not seem to be essential for HBV infection. May be directly involved in development of cirrhosis and liver cancer (hepatocellular carcinoma). Most of cytosolic activities involve modulation of cytosolic calcium. The effect on apoptosis is controversial depending on the cell types in which the studies have been conducted. May induce apoptosis by localizing in mitochondria and causing loss of
   3322..3429    +  polyA_signal   β-globin poly(A) (fragment): human β-globin polyadenylation signal
   3496..4086    +  LTR            LTR: long terminal repeat from Moloney murine leukemia virus
   4135..4151    -  protein_bind   lac operator: The lac repressor binds to the lac operator to inhibit transcription in E. coli. This inhibition can be relieved by adding lactose or isopropyl-β-D-thiogalactopyranoside (IPTG). lac repressor encoded by lacI
   4159..4189    -  promoter       lac promoter: promoter for the E. coli lac operon
   4204..4225    -  protein_bind   CAP binding site: CAP binding activates transcription in the presence of cAMP. E. coli catabolite activator protein
   4238..4330    -  CDS            lacI (fragment): lac repressor; lacI; The lac repressor binds to the lac operator to inhibit transcription in E. coli. This inhibition can be relieved by adding lactose or isopropyl-β-D-thiogalactopyranoside (IPTG).
   4513..5101    -  rep_origin     ori: high-copy-number ColE1/pMB1/pBR322/pUC origin of replication
   5272..6132    -  CDS            AmpR: β-lactamase; bla; confers resistance to ampicillin, carbenicillin, and related antibiotics
   6133..6237    -  promoter       AmpR promoter: bla
   6332..6367    +  CDS            rop (fragment): Rop protein, which maintains plasmids at low copy number; rop
   6469..6568    +  misc_feature   bom (fragment): basis of mobility region from pBR322
   6574..6731    -  CDS            lacZα (fragment): LacZα fragment of β-galactosidase; lacZ fragment
   6739..6820    +  LTR            3' LTR (ΔU3) (fragment): self-inactivating 3' long terminal repeat (LTR) from Moloney murine leukemia virus
   6830..144     +  LTR            LTR (across the origin): long terminal repeat from Moloney murine leukemia virus
>Addgene plasmid #174609 | pMP71-tCD19-mGFP | addgene full sequence | sequence record 344448 | Addgene NGS Result
AGCCCACAACCCCTCACTCGGCGCGCCAGTCCTCCGATAGACTGCGTCGCCCGGGTACCCGTATTCCCAA
TAAAGCCTCTTGCTGTTTGCATCCGAATCGTGGACTCGCTGATCCTTGGGAGGGTCTCCTCAGATTGATT
GACTGCCCACCTCGGGGGTCTTTCATTTGGAGGTTCCACCGAGATTTGGAGACCCCTGCCCAGGGACCAC
CGACCCCCCCGCCGGGAGGTAAGCTGGCCAGCGGTCGTTTCGTGTCTGTCTCTGTCTTTGTGCGTGTTTG
TGCCGGCATCTAATGTTTGCGCCTGCGTCTGTACTAGTTGGCTAACTAGATCTGTATCTGGCGGTCCCGC
GGAAGAACTGACGAGTTCGTATTCCCGGCCGCAGCCCCTGGGAGACGTCCCAGCGGCCTCGGGGGCCCGT
TTTGTGGCCCATTCTGTATCAGTTAACCTACCCGAGTCGGACTTTTTGGAGCTCCGCCACTGTCCGAGGG
GTACGTGGCTTTGTTGGGGGACGAGAGACAGAGACACTTCCCGCCCCCGTCTGAATTTTTGCTTTCGGTT
TTACGCCGAAACCGCGCCGCGCGTCTTGTCTGCTGCAGCATCGTTCTGTGTTGTCTCTGTCTGACTGTGT
TTCTGTATTTGTCTGAAAATTAGCTCGACAAAGTTAAGTAATAGTCCCTCTCTCCAAGCTCACTTACAGG
CGGCCGCCATGCCATCTCCTCTCCCTGTCTCCTTCCTCCTCTTTCTTACCTTAGTAGGAGGCAGGCCCCA
GAAGTCCTTACTGGTGGAGGTAGAAGAGGGAGGCAATGTTGTGCTGCCATGCCTCCCGGACTCCTCACCT
GTCTCTTCTGAGAAGCTGGCTTGGTATCGAGGTAACCAGTCAACACCCTTCCTGGAGCTGAGCCCCGGGT
CCCCTGGCCTGGGATTGCACGTGGGGTCCCTGGGCATCTTGCTAGTGATTGTCAATGTCTCAGACCATAT
GGGGGGCTTCTACCTGTGCCAGAAGAGGCCCCCTTTCAAGGACATCTGGCAGCCTGCCTGGACAGTGAAC
GTGGAGGATAGTGGGGAGATGTTCCGGTGGAATGCTTCAGACGTCAGGGACCTGGACTGTGACCTAAGGA
ACAGGTCCTCTGGGAGCCACAGGTCCACTTCTGGTTCCCAGCTGTATGTGTGGGCTAAAGACCATCCTAA
GGTCTGGGGAACAAAGCCTGTATGTGCCCCTCGGGGGAGCAGTTTGAATCAGAGTCTAATCAACCAAGAT
CTCACTGTGGCACCCGGCTCCACACTTTGGCTGTCCTGTGGGGTACCCCCTGTCCCAGTGGCCAAAGGCT
CCATCTCCTGGACCCATGTGCATCCTAGGAGACCTAATGTTTCACTACTGAGCCTAAGCCTTGGGGGAGA
GCACCCGGTCAGAGAGATGTGGGTTTGGGGGTCTCTTCTGCTTCTGCCCCAAGCCACAGCTTTAGATGAA
GGCACCTATTATTGTCTCCGAGGAAACCTGACCATCGAGAGGCACGTGAAGGTCATTGCAAGGTCAGTGT
GGCTCTGGCTGTTGAGAACTGGTGGATGGATAGTCCCAGTGGTGACTTTAGTATATGTCATCTTCTGTAT
GGTTTCTCTGGTGGCTTTTCTCTATTGTCAAAGAGCCTTTATCCTGAGAAGGAAAAGGATGGTGAGCAAG
GGCGAGGAGCTGTTCACCGGGGTGGTGCCCATCCTGGTCGAGCTGGACGGCGACGTAAACGGCCACAAGT
TCAGCGTGTCCGGCGAGGGCGAGGGCGATGCCACCTACGGCAAGCTGACCCTGAAGTTCATCTGCACCAC
CGGCAAGCTGCCCGTGCCCTGGCCCACCCTCGTGACCACCCTGACCTACGGCGTGCAGTGCTTCAGCCGC
TACCCCGACCACATGAAGCAGCACGACTTCTTCAAGTCCGCCATGCCCGAAGGCTACGTCCAGGAGCGCA
CCATCTTCTTCAAGGACGACGGCAACTACAAGACCCGCGCCGAGGTGAAGTTCGAGGGCGACACCCTGGT
GAACCGCATCGAGCTGAAGGGCATCGACTTCAAGGAGGACGGCAACATCCTGGGGCACAAGCTGGAGTAC
AACTACAACAGCCACAACGTCTATATCATGGCCGACAAGCAGAAGAACGGCATCAAGGTGAACTTCAAGA
TCCGCCACAACATCGAGGACGGCAGCGTGCAGCTCGCCGACCACTACCAGCAGAACACCCCCATCGGCGA
CGGCCCCGTGCTGCTGCCCGACAACCACTACCTGAGCACCCAGTCCGCCCTGAGCAAAGACCCCAACGAG
AAGCGCGATCACATGGTCCTGCTGGAGTTCGTGACCGCCGCCGGGATCACTCTCGGCATGGACGAGCTGT
ACAAGTAAGAATTCGAGCATCTTACCGCCATTTATTCCCATATTTGTTCTGTTTTTCTTGATTTGGGTAT
ACATTTAAATGTTAATAAAACAAAATGGTGGGGCAATCATTTACATTTTATGGGATATGTAATTACTAGT
TCAGGTGTATTGCCACAAGACAAACATGTTAAGAAACTTTCCCGTTATTTACGCTCTGTTCCTGTTAATC
AACCTCTGGATTACAAAATTTGTGAAAGATTGACTGATATTCTTAACTATGTTGCTCCTTTTACGCTGTG
TGGATATGCTGCTTTAATGCCTCTGTATCATGCTATTGCTTCCCGTACGGCTTTCGTTTTCTCCTCCTTG
TATAAATCCTGGTTGCTGTCTCTTTATGAGGAGTTGTGGCCCGTTGTCCGTCAACGTGGCGTGGTGTGCT
CTGTGTTTGCTGACGCAACCCCCACTGGCTGGGGCATTGCCACCACCTGTCAACTCCTTTCTGGGACTTT
CGCTTTCCCCCTCCCGATCGCCACGGCAGAACTCATCGCCGCCTGCCTTGCCCGCTGCTGGACAGGGGCT
AGGTTGCTGGGCACTGATAATTCCGTGGTGTTGTCGGGGAAGCTGACGTCCTTTCCATGGCTGCTCGCCT
GTGTTGCCAACTGGATCCTGCGCGGGACGTCCTTCTGCTACGTCCCTTCGGCTCTCAATCCAGCGGACCT
CCCTTCCCGAGGCCTTCTGCCGGTTCTGCGGCCTCTCCCGCGTCTTCGCTTTCGGCCTCCGACGAGTCGG
ATCTCCCTTTGGGCCGCCTCCCCGCCTGTTTCGCCTCGGCGTCCGGTCCGTGTTGCTTGGTCGTCACCTG
TGCAGAATTGCGAACCATGGATTCCACCGTGAACTTTGTCTCCTGGCATGCAAATCGTCAACTTGGCATG
CCAAGAATAATTCGGATCCAAGCTTAGGCCTGCTCGCTTTCTTGCTGTCCCATTTCTATTAAAGGTTCCT
TTGTTCCCTAAGTCCAACTACTAAACTGGGGGATATTATGAAGGGCCTTGAGCATCTGGATTCTGCCTAG
CGCTAAGCTTAACACGAGCCATAGATAGAATAAAAGATTTTATTTAGTCTCCAGAAAAAGGGGGGAATGA
AAGACCCCACCTGTAGGTTTGGCAAGCTAGCTTAAGTAACGCCATTTTGCAAGGCATGGAAAATACATAA
CTGAGAATAGAGAAGTTCAGATCAAGGTTAGGAACAGAGAGACAGCAGAATATGGGCCAAACAGGATATC
TGTGGTAAGCAGTTCCTGCCCCGGCTCAGGGCCAAGAACAGTTGGAACAGCAGAATATGGGCCAAACAGG
ATATCTGTGGTAAGCAGTTCCTGCCCCGGCTCAGGGCCAAGAACAGATGGTCCCCAGATGCGGTCCCGCC
CTCAGCAGTTTCTAGAGAACCATCAGATGTTTCCAGGGTGCCCCAAGGACCTGAAATGACCCTGTGCCTT
ATTTGAACTAACCAATCAGTTCGCTTCTCGCTTCTGTTCGCGCGCTTCTGCTCCCCGAGCTCAATAAAAG
AGCCCACAACCCCTCACTCGGCGCGCCAGTCCTCCGATAGACTGCGTCGCCCGGGTACCCGTGTTCTCAA
TAAACCCTCTTGCAGTTGCATCCGACTCGTGGTCTCGCTGTTCCTTGGGAGGGTCTCCTCTGAGTGATTG
ACTGCCCACCTCGGGGGTCTTTCATTCTCGAGCAGCTTGGCGTAATCATGGTCATAGCTGTTTCCTGTGT
GAAATTGTTATCCGCTCACAATTCCACACAACATACGAGCCGGAAGCATAAAGTGTAAAGCCTGGGGTGC
CTAATGAGTGAGCTAACTCACATTAATTGCGTTGCGCTCACTGCCCGCTTTCCAGTCGGGAAACCTGTCG
TGCCAGCTGCATTAATGAATCGGCCAACGCGCGGGGAGAGGCGGTTTGCGTATTGGGCGCTCTTCCGCTC
CCTCGCTCACTGACTCGCTGCGCTCGGTCGTTCGGCTGCGGCGAGCGGTATCAGCTCACTCAAAGGCGGT
AATACGGTTATCCACAGAATCAGGGGATAACGCAGGAAAGAACATGTGAGCAAAAGGCCAGCAAAAGGCC
AGGAACCGTAAAAAGGCCGCGTTGCTGGCGTTTTTCCATAGGCTCCGCCCCCCTGACGAGCATCACAAAA
ATCGACGCTCAAGTCAGAGGTGGCGAAACCCGACAGGACTATAAAGATACCAGGCGTTTCCCCCTGGAAG
CTCCCTCGTGCGCTCTCCTGTTCCGACCCTGCCGCTTACCGGATACCTGTCCGCCTTTCTCCCTTCGGGA
AGCGTGGCGCTTTCTCATAGCTCACGCTGTAGGTATCTCAGTTCGGTGTAGGTCGTTCGCTCCAAGCTGG
GCTGTGTGCACGAACCCCCCGTTCAGCCCGACCGCTGCGCCTTATCCGGTAACTATCGTCTTGAGTCCAA
CCCGGTAAGACACGACTTATCGCCACTGGCAGCAGCCACTGGTAACAGGATTAGCAGAGCGAGGTATGTA
GGCGGTGCTACAGAGTTCTTGAAGTGGTGGCCTAACTACGGCTACACTAGAAGAACAGTATTTGGTATCT
GCGCTCTGCTGAAGCCAGTTACCTTCGGAAAAAGAGTTGGTAGCTCTTGATCCGGCAAACAAACCACCGC
TGGTAGCGGTGGTTTTTTTGTTTGCAAGCAGCAGATTACGCGCAGAAAAAAAGGATCTCAAGAAGATCCT
TTGATCTTTTCTACGGGGTCTGACGCTCAGTGGAACGAAAACTCACGTTAAGGGATTTTGGTCATGAGAT
TATCAAAAAGGATCTTCACCTAGATCCTTTTAAATTAAAAATGAAGTTTTAAATCAATCTAAAGTATATA
TGAGTAAACTTGGTCTGACAGTTACCAATGCTTAATCAGTGAGGCACCTATCTCAGCGATCTGTCTATTT
CGTTCATCCATAGTTGCCTGACTCCCCGTCGTGTAGATAACTACGATACGGGAGGGCTTACCATCTGGCC
CCAGTGCTGCAATGATACCGCGAGACCCACGCTCACCGGCTCCAGATTTATCAGCAATAAACCAGCCAGC
CGGAAGGGCCGAGCGCAGAAGTGGTCCTGCAACTTTATCCGCCTCCATCCAGTCTATTAATTGTTGCCGG
GAAGCTAGAGTAAGTAGTTCGCCAGTTAATAGTTTGCGCAACGTTGTTGCCATTGCTACAGGCATCGTGG
TGTCACGCTCGTCGTTTGGTATGGCTTCATTCAGCTCCGGTTCCCAACGATCAAGGCGAGTTACATGATC
CCCCATGTTGTGCAAAAAAGCGGTTAGCTCCTTCGGTCCTCCGATCGTTGTCAGAAGTAAGTTGGCCGCA
GTGTTATCACTCATGGTTATGGCAGCACTGCATAATTCTCTTACTGTCATGCCATCCGTAAGATGCTTTT
CTGTGACTGGTGAGTACTCAACCAAGTCATTCTGAGAATAGTGTATGCGGCGACCGAGTTGCTCTTGCCC
GGCGTCAATACGGGATAATACCGCGCCACATAGCAGAACTTTAAAAGTGCTCATCATTGGAAAACGTTCT
TCGGGGCGAAAACTCTCAAGGATCTTACCGCTGTTGAGATCCAGTTCGATGTAACCCACTCGTGCACCCA
ACTGATCTTCAGCATCTTTTACTTTCACCAGCGTTTCTGGGTGAGCAAAAACAGGAAGGCAAAATGCCGC
AAAAAAGGGAATAAGGGCGACACGGAAATGTTGAATACTCATACTCTTCCTTTTTCAATATTATTGAAGC
ATTTATCAGGGTTATTGTCTCATGAGCGGATACATATTTGAATGTATTTAGAAAAATAAACAAATAGGGG
TTCCGCGCACATTTCCCCGAAAAGTGCCACCTGACGTCTAAGAAACCATTATTATCATGACATTAACCTA
TAAAAATAGGCGTATCACGAGGCCCTTTCGTCTCGCGCGTTTCGGTGATGACGGTGAAAACCTCTGACAC
ATGCAGCTCCCGGAGACGGTCACAGCTTGTCTGTAAGCGGATGCCGGGAGCAGACAAGCCCGTCAGGGCG
CGTCAGCGGGTGTTGGCGGGTGTCGGGGCTGGCTTAACTATGCGGCATCAGAGCAGATTGTACTGAGAGT
GCACCATATGCGGTGTGAAATACCGCACAGATGCGTAAGGAGAAAATACCGCATCAGGCGCCATTCGCCA
TTCAGGCTGCGCAACTGTTGGGAAGGGCGATCGGTGCGGGCCTCTTCGCTATTACGCCAGCTGGCGAAAG
GGGGATGTGCTGCAAGGCGATTAAGTTGGGTAACGCCAGGGTTTTCCCAGTCACGACGTTGTAAAACGAC
GGCCAGTGAATTAGTACTCTAGCTTAAGTAACGCCATTTTGCAAGGCATGGAAAATACATAACTGAGAAT
AGAGAAGTTCAGATCAAGGTTAGGAACAGAGAGACAGCAGAATATGGGCCAAACAGGATATCTGTGGTAA
GCAGTTCCTGCCCCGGCTCAGGGCCAAGAACAGTTGGAACAGCAGAATATGGGCCAAACAGGATATCTGT
GGTAAGCAGTTCCTGCCCCGGCTCAGGGCCAAGAACAGATGGTCCCCAGATGCGGTCCCGCCCTCAGCAG
TTTCTAGAGAACCATCAGATGTTTCCAGGGTGCCCCAAGGACCTGAAATGACCCTGTGCCTTATTTGAAC
TAACCAATCAGTTCGCTTCTCGCTTCTGTTCGCGCGCTTCTGCTCCCCGAGCTCAATAAAAG
